Addgene plasmid #90982: pADH110
Purpose: NAT-marked pSNR52 promoter fragment for use in gRNA expression cassette stitching PCR; for use with pADH119, 139, or 147 to generate target-specific gRNA expression cassette.
Depositing lab: Aaron Hernday. Depositing organization: University of California, Merced. Publication: An Efficient, Rapid, and Recyclable System for CRISPR-Mediated Genome Editing in Candida albicans. Nguyen N, Quail MMF, Hernday AD. mSphere. 2017 Apr 26;2(2):e00149-17. doi: 10.1128/mSphereDirect.00149-17. eCollection 2017 Mar-Apr. PubMed 28497115.
Backbone
  Vector backbone: pUC19
  Backbone size w/o insert (bp): 2242
  Total vector size (bp): 3280
  Vector type: CRISPR
  Selectable markers: Nourseothricin (NAT)
Growth in bacteria
  Bacterial resistance: Ampicillin, 100 μg/mL
  Growth temperature: 37°C
  Growth strain: DH5alpha
  Copy number: High Copy
Gene/Insert 1
  Gene/Insert name: NAT 2 of 2
  Insert size (bp): 753
Gene/Insert 2
  Gene/Insert name: pSNR52
  Insert size (bp): 285
Terms and licenses: Academic/Nonprofit Terms; Industry Terms: Not Available to Industry
How to cite: pADH110 was a gift from Aaron Hernday (Addgene plasmid # 90982 ; http://n2t.net/addgene:90982 ; RRID:Addgene_90982)
