[The description below was written by a language model from this plasmid's Addgene catalogue record and pLannotate feature annotations shown in this document.]
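Description:
pADH110 is a small (about 3.3 kb) pUC19-based plasmid that serves as a PCR template component in a CRISPR genome-editing system for Candida albicans, rather than as a vector that is itself expressed in or maintained by the yeast. It is propagated in E. coli at high copy through the ColE1/pUC-type origin and selected with ampicillin via the β-lactamase gene and its bla promoter. Remnants of the pUC19 lac region (lac promoter, CAP binding site and a short lacI fragment) flank the insert but have no stated role in the design.

The payload consists of two adjacent parts. The first, "NAT 2 of 2" (753 bp), is one portion of a split nourseothricin resistance marker. The feature table detects a fragment of a streptothricin acetyltransferase coding sequence followed by the Ashbya gossypii TEF terminator, and no promoter is annotated upstream of it, consistent with an incomplete marker. The name implies that a complementary "1 of 2" portion is supplied on another DNA piece, though the record does not describe that partner. The second part is the 285 bp SNR52 promoter, an RNA polymerase III promoter commonly used to drive guide RNA transcription in yeasts. The automated annotation did not label it, but it presumably lies in the unannotated stretch after the terminator.

According to the record, the NAT-marked pSNR52 fragment is amplified from this plasmid and joined by stitching PCR to a fragment derived from pADH119, pADH139 or pADH147, producing a target-specific gRNA expression cassette. The record does not state what the partner plasmids contribute or where the target sequence is introduced.
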