Features (pLannotate 1.2.2; 8 found; start..end, strand, type, name):
    349..453     -  promoter       AmpR promoter: bla
    571..1092    +  CDS            sta (fragment): STA_STRLA - Experimental evidence at protein level: Swiss-Prot protein existence level 1. Involved in resistance to streptothricin, a broad-spectrum antibiotic produced by streptomycetes. Detoxifies streptothricin via acetylation of the beta amino group of the first beta-lysyl moiety of streptothricin. From Streptomyces lavendulae.
   1110..1307    +  terminator     TEF terminator: Ashbya gossypii TEF terminator
   1655..1685    -  promoter       lac promoter: promoter for the E. coli lac operon
   1700..1721    -  protein_bind   CAP binding site: CAP binding activates transcription in the presence of cAMP. E. coli catabolite activator protein
   1734..1826    -  CDS            lacI (fragment): lac repressor; lacI; The lac repressor binds to the lac operator to inhibit transcription in E. coli. This inhibition can be relieved by adding lactose or isopropyl-β-D-thiogalactopyranoside (IPTG).
   2009..2597    -  rep_origin     ori: high-copy-number ColE1/pMB1/pBR322/pUC origin of replication
   2768..348     -  CDS            AmpR (across the origin): β-lactamase; bla; confers resistance to ampicillin, carbenicillin, and related antibiotics
>Addgene plasmid #90982 | pADH110 | addgene full sequence | sequence record 180510 | Addgene NGS Result
TGTCATGCCATCCGTAAGATGCTTTTCTGTGACTGGTGAGTACTCAACCAAGTCATTCTGAGAATAGTGT
ATGCGGCGACCGAGTTGCTCTTGCCCGGCGTCAATACGGGATAATACCGCGCCACATAGCAGAACTTTAA
AAGTGCTCATCATTGGAAAACGTTCTTCGGGGCGAAAACTCTCAAGGATCTTACCGCTGTTGAGATCCAG
TTCGATGTAACCCACTCGTGCACCCAACTGATCTTCAGCATCTTTTACTTTCACCAGCGTTTCTGGGTGA
GCAAAAACAGGAAGGCAAAATGCCGCAAAAAAGGGAATAAGGGCGACACGGAAATGTTGAATACTCATAC
TCTTCCTTTTTCAATATTATTGAAGCATTTATCAGGGTTATTGTCTCATGAGCGGATACATATTTGAATG
TATTTAGAAAAATAAACAAATAGGGGTTCCGCGCACATTTCCCCGAAAAGTGCCACCTGACGTCTAAGAA
ACCATTATTATCATGACATTAACCTATAAAAATAGGCGTATCACGAGGCCCTTTGACGGCACGGCCACGC
GTTTAAACCGCCAGGTGATGCTGAAGCTATTGAAGCTTTGGATGGTTCTTTCACTACCGATACTGTTTTT
AGAGTTACTGCTACTGGTGATGGTTTCACTTTGAGAGAAGTTCCAGTTGATCCACCATTGACTAAGGTTT
TCCCAGATGATGAATCCGATGATGAATCCGATGCTGGTGAAGATGGTGATCCAGATTCTAGAACTTTCGT
TGCTTATGGTGATGATGGTGATTTGGCTGGTTTCGTTGTTGTTTCTTATTCTGGTTGGAACAGAAGATTG
ACTGTTGAAGATATTGAAGTTGCTCCAGAACATAGAGGTCATGGTGTTGGTAGAGCTTTGATGGGTTTGG
CTACTGAATTCGCCAGAGAAAGAGGTGCTGGTCATTTGTGGTTGGAAGTTACCAATGTTAATGCTCCAGC
TATTCATGCTTATAGAAGAATGGGTTTCACTTTGTGTGGTTTGGATACTGCTTTATACGATGGTACTGCT
TCCGATGGTGAACAAGCTTTGTATATGTCTATGCCATGTCCATAATAACTCGAGTCAGTACTGACAATAA
AAAGATTCTTGTTTTCAAGAACTTGTCATTTGTATAGTTTTTTTATATTGTAGTTGTTCTATTTTAATCA
AATGTTAGCGTGATTTATATTTTTTTTCGCCTCGACATCATCTGCCCAGATGCGAAGTTAAGTGCGCAGA
AAGTAATATCATGCGTCAATCGTATGTGAATGCTGGTCGCTATACTGCTGTCGATTCGATACTAACATCT
AATCAACTCCCAGATCACCACTATACATTTAAAAGTCATTGGTCAATAACTATACTCGAGTATTGCCTCA
TCAAAGAAACAATCAAATATTATAGATACTCACTCCATCACGTGATAATTTCACTGGTATGGAAAAGTGG
AAAATTTTATAAAAAAAAATTTGATGCCTTTGGCATAGCTGAAACTTCGGCCCAATAGGATTGGAGAATA
TGTTTTCGCAGCGTTCTTACAATTAAATTGTGGTGGAAGTTCGAGACTTGCGTAAACTATTTTTAATTTG
CGGTGTTTAAACCCCAGCGCCTGGCGGGCGCTCACAATTCCACACAACATACGAGCCGGAAGCATAAAGT
GTAAAGCCTGGGGTGCCTAATGAGTGAGCTAACTCACATTAATTGCGTTGCGCTCACTGCCCGCTTTCCA
GTCGGGAAACCTGTCGTGCCAGCTGCATTAATGAATCGGCCAACGCGCGGGGAGAGGCGGTTTGCGTATT
GGGCGCTCTTCCGCTTCCTCGCTCACTGACTCGCTGCGCTCGGTCGTTCGGCTGCGGCGAGCGGTATCAG
CTCACTCAAAGGCGGTAATACGGTTATCCACAGAATCAGGGGATAACGCAGGAAAGAACATGTGAGCAAA
AGGCCAGCAAAAGGCCAGGAACCGTAAAAAGGCCGCGTTGCTGGCGTTTTTCCATAGGCTCCGCCCCCCT
GACGAGCATCACAAAAATCGACGCTCAAGTCAGAGGTGGCGAAACCCGACAGGACTATAAAGATACCAGG
CGTTTCCCCCTGGAAGCTCCCTCGTGCGCTCTCCTGTTCCGACCCTGCCGCTTACCGGATACCTGTCCGC
CTTTCTCCCTTCGGGAAGCGTGGCGCTTTCTCATAGCTCACGCTGTAGGTATCTCAGTTCGGTGTAGGTC
GTTCGCTCCAAGCTGGGCTGTGTGCACGAACCCCCCGTTCAGCCCGACCGCTGCGCCTTATCCGGTAACT
ATCGTCTTGAGTCCAACCCGGTAAGACACGACTTATCGCCACTGGCAGCAGCCACTGGTAACAGGATTAG
CAGAGCGAGGTATGTAGGCGGTGCTACAGAGTTCTTGAAGTGGTGGCCTAACTACGGCTACACTAGAAGA
ACAGTATTTGGTATCTGCGCTCTGCTGAAGCCAGTTACCTTCGGAAAAAGAGTTGGTAGCTCTTGATCCG
GCAAACAAACCACCGCTGGTAGCGGTGGTTTTTTTGTTTGCAAGCAGCAGATTACGCGCAGAAAAAAAGG
ATCTCAAGAAGATCCTTTGATCTTTTCTACGGGGTCTGACGCTCAGTGGAACGAAAACTCACGTTAAGGG
ATTTTGGTCATGAGATTATCAAAAAGGATCTTCACCTAGATCCTTTTAAATTAAAAATGAAGTTTTAAAT
CAATCTAAAGTATATATGAGTAAACTTGGTCTGACAGTTACCAATGCTTGATCAGTGAGGCACCTATCTC
AGCGATCTGTCTATTTCGTTCATCCATAGTTGCCTGACTCCCCGTCGTGTAGATAACTACGATACGGGAG
GGCTTACCATCTGGCCCCAGTGCTGCAATGATACCGCGAGACCCACGCTCACCGGCTCCAGATTTATCAG
CAATAAACCAGCCAGCCGGAAGGGCCGAGCGCAGAAGTGGTCCTGCAACTTTATCCGCCTCCATCCAGTC
TATTAATTGTTGCCGGGAAGCTAGAGTAAGTAGTTCGCCAGTTAATAGTTTGCGCAACGTTGTTGCCATT
GCTACAGGCATCGTGGTGTCACGCTCGTCGTTTGGTATGGCTTCATTCAGCTCCGGTTCCCAACGATCAA
GGCGAGTTACATGATCCCCCATGTTGTGCAAAAAAGCGGTTAGCTCCTTCGGTCCTCCGATCGTTGTCAG
AAGTAAGTTGGCCGCAGTGTTATCACTCATGGTTATGGCAGCACTGCATAATTCTCTTAC
